>Addgene plasmid #22674 | pKO2.1 | addgene full sequence | sequence record 311682 | Addgene NGS Result
CGGACCGAACAACTCCGCCGCGCGCGCTCCGTGTAGGCCGGTGCGGGCGGCCCCGTAGCGCAAGGGAGGG
CGGGAAAGGAAGGGGCGGGACACAAGGGCGAATCTATAAAGGGCGTCACTCAGCCAGTTCTCTCCTCAGA
AGCGCCGAGAGCGCGACCGGGACGGTTGGAGAAGAAGGTGGCTCCCGGAAGGGGGAGAGACAAACTGCCG
TAACCTCTGCCGTTCAGGATCTGCGACCTGCAGGTCCTCGCCATGGACCCTGATGATGTTGTTGATTCTT
CTAAATCTTTTGTGATGGAAAACTTTTCTTCGTACCACGGGACTAAACCTGGTTATGTAGATTCCATTCA
AAAAGGTATACAAAAGCCAAAATCTGGTACACAAGGAAATTATGACGATGATTGGAAAGGGTTTTATAGT
ACCGACAATAAATACGACGCTGCGGGATACTCTGTAGATAATGAAAACCCGCTCTCTGGAAAAGCTGGAG
GCGTGGTCAAAGTGACGTATCCAGGACTGACGAAGGTTCTCGCACTAAAAGTGGATAATGCCGAAACTAT
TAAGAAAGAGTTAGGTTTAAGTCTCACTGAACCGTTGATGGAGCAAGTCGGAACGGAAGAGTTTATCAAA
AGGTTCGGTGATGGTGCTTCGCGTGTAGTGCTCAGCCTTCCCTTCGCTGAGGGGAGTTCTAGCGTTGAAT
ATATTAATAACTGGGAACAGGCGAAAGCGTTAAGCGTAGAACTTGAGATTAATTTTGAAACCCGTGGAAA
ACGTGGCCAAGATGCGATGTATGAGTATATGGCTCAAGCCTGTGCAGGAAATCGTGTCAGGCGATCTCTT
TGTGAAGGAACCTTACTTCTGTGGTGTGACATAATTGGACAAACTACCTACAGAGATTTAAAGCTCTAAG
GTAAATATAAAATTTTTAAGTGTATAATGTGTTAAACTACTGATTCTAATTGTTTGTGTATTTTAGATTC
CAACCTATGGAACTGATGAATGGGAGCAGTGGTGGAATGCAGATCCACTAGGATCTAACTTGTTTATTGC
AGCTTATAATGGTTACAAATAAAGCAATAGCATCACAAATTTCACAAATAAAGCATTTTTTTCACTGCAT
TCTAGTTGTGGTTTGTCCAAACTCATCAATGTATCTTATCATGTCTGGATCGTAGTTCTAGAGCGGACCG
GTAAAACGACGGCCAGTGTTAACTCTAGGAATTCTCTAGGGTACCTCTAGGAGATCTTCTAGCTCGACGC
GGCCGCCATGGTCATAGCTGTTTGACGTCAGGTGGCACTTTTCGGGGAAATGTGCGCGGAACCCCTATTT
GTTTATTTTTCTAAATACATTCAAATATGTATCCGCTCACGAGACAATAACCCTGATAAATGCTTCAATA
ATATTGAAAAAGGAAGAGTATGAGTATTCAACATTTCCGTGTCGCCCTTATTCCCTTTTTTGCGGCATTT
TGCCTTCCTGTTTTTGCTCACCCAGAAACGCTGGTGAAAGTAAAAGATGCTGAAGATCAGTTGGGTGCAC
GAGTGGGTTACATCGAACTGGATCTCAACAGCGGTAAGATCCTTGAGAGTTTTCGCCCCGAAGAACGTTT
TCCAATGATGAGCACTTTTAAAGTTCTGCTATGTGGCGCGGTATTATCCCGTATTGACGCCGGGCAAGAG
CAACTCGGTCGCCGCATACACTATTCTCAGAATGACTTGGTTGAGTACTCACCAGTCACAGAAAAGCATC
TTACGGATGGCATGACAGTAAGAGAATTATGCAGTGCTGCCATAACCATGAGTGATAACACTGCGGCCAA
CTTACTTCTGACAACGATCGGAGGACCGAAGGAGCTAACCGCTTTTTTGCACAACATGGGGGATCATGTA
ACTCGCCTTGATCGTTGGGAACCGGAGCTGAATGAAGCCATACCAAACGACGAGCGTGACACCACGATGC
CTGTAGCAATGGCAACAACGTTGCGCAAACTATTAACTGGCGAACTACTTACTCTAGCTTCCCGGCAACA
ATTAATAGACTGGATGGAGGCGGATAAAGTTGCAGGACCACTTCTGCGCTCGGCCCTTCCGGCTGGCTGG
TTTATTGCTGATAAATCTGGAGCCGGTGAGCGTGGGTCTCGCGGTATCATTGCAGCACTGGGGCCAGATG
GTAAGCCCTCCCGTATCGTAGTTATCTACACGACGGGGAGTCAGGCAACTATGGATGAACGAAATAGACA
GATCGCTGAGATAGGTGCCTCACTGATTAAGCATTGGTAACTGTCAGACCAAGTTTACTCATATATACTT
TAGATTGATTTAAAACTTCATTTTTAATTTAAAAGGATCTAGGTGAAGATCCTTTTTGATAATCTCATGA
CCAAAATCCCTTAACGTGAGTTTTCGTTCCACTGAGCGTCAGACCCCGTAGAAAAGATCAAAGGATCTTC
TTGAGATCCTTTTTTTCTGCGCGTAATCTGCTGCTTGCAAACAAAAAAACCACCGCTACCAGCGGTGGTT
TGTTTGCCGGATCAAGAGCTACCAACTCTTTTTCCGAAGGTAACTGGCTTCAGCAGAGCGCAGATACCAA
ATACTGTTCTTCTAGTGTAGCCGTAGTTAGGCCACCACTTCAAGAACTCTGTAGCACCGCCTACATACCT
CGCTCTGCTAATCCTGTTACCAGTGGCTGCTGCCAGTGGCGATAAGTCGTGTCTTACCGGGTTGGACTCA
AGACGATAGTTACCGGATAAGGCGCAGCGGTCGGGCTGAACGGGGGGTTCGTGCACACAGCCCAGCTTGG
AGCGAACGACCTACACCGAACTGAGATACCTACAGCGTGAGCTATGAGAAAGCGCCACGCTTCCCGAAGG
GAGAAAGGCGGACAGGTATCCGGTAAGCGGCAGGGTCGGAACAGGAGAGCGCACGAGGGAGCTTCCAGGG
GGAAACGCCTGGTATCTTTATAGTCCTGTCGGGTTTCGCCACCTCTGACTTGAGCGTCGATTTTTGTGAT
GCTCGTCAGGGGGGCGGAGCCTATGGAAAAACGCCAGCAACGCGGCCTTTTTACGGTTCTGGCCTTTTGC
A
Features (pLannotate 1.2.2; 8 found; start..end, strand, type, name):
    262..834     +  CDS            DTA: diphtheria toxin fragment A; Corynebacterium diphtheriae tox
    837..909     +  CDS            small t antigen (fragment): SV40 (simian virus 40) small t antigen
    911..976     +  intron         small t intron: SV40 (simian virus 40) small t antigen intron
   1037..1171    +  polyA_signal   SV40 poly(A) signal: SV40 polyadenylation signal
   1191..1208    -  CDS            lacZα (fragment): LacZα fragment of β-galactosidase; lacZ fragment
   1315..1419    +  promoter       AmpR promoter: bla
   1420..2280    +  CDS            AmpR: β-lactamase; bla; confers resistance to ampicillin, carbenicillin, and related antibiotics
   2451..3039    +  rep_origin     ori: high-copy-number ColE1/pMB1/pBR322/pUC origin of replication
