[The description below was written by a language model from this plasmid's Addgene catalogue record and pLannotate feature annotations shown in this document.]
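Description:
pKO2.1 is a small mouse gene-targeting backbone (the sequenced record is about 3.1 kb) built on the pKO2 vector and intended as a starting plasmid for assembling targeting constructs for homologous recombination. It is propagated in E. coli as a high-copy plasmid through a ColE1/pUC-type origin and is selected with ampicillin via the β-lactamase gene and its native promoter. A short remnant of lacZα is also annotated, most likely a leftover from the parental cloning vector rather than a functional element.

The payload is a negative-selection cassette encoding diphtheria toxin fragment A (DTA). The DTA coding sequence is followed by SV40-derived processing signals: a fragment of the small t antigen, the small t intron and the SV40 polyadenylation signal, which together provide splicing and 3′ end formation for the transcript in mammalian cells. No promoter is annotated upstream of DTA, although roughly 260 bp of unannotated sequence precedes the coding region, so the record does not state what drives toxin expression. In a typical targeting design, homology arms and a positive-selection marker are cloned into such a plasmid so that DTA lies outside the arms. Correct homologous recombination then excludes the toxin gene, whereas random integration tends to retain it and kills the cell, enriching for properly targeted clones without a counter-selection drug. The record notes a NotI site for linearizing the finished vector before delivery. No homology arms, positive-selection marker or recombinase sites are present in this plasmid, consistent with its role as an empty DTA backbone.
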