Addgene plasmid #22674: pKO2.1
Depositing lab: Robert Benezra. Depositing organization: Memorial Sloan-Kettering Cancer Center. Publication: High levels of Id1 expression define B1 type adult neural stem cells. Nam HS, Benezra R. Cell Stem Cell. 2009 Nov 6. 5(5):515-26. 10.1016/j.stem.2009.08.017 PubMed 19896442.
Backbone
  Vector backbone: pKO2
  Backbone size w/o insert (bp): 3000
  Vector type: Mouse Targeting
Growth in bacteria
  Bacterial resistance: Ampicillin, 100 μg/mL
  Growth temperature: 37°C
  Growth strain: DH5alpha
  Copy number: High Copy
Gene/Insert
  Gene/Insert name: DTA
  Insert size (bp): 500
  Mutation: pDTA for targeting vector generation. NotI linearization site.
  Cloning method: Restriction Enzyme
  Sequencing primers: 5′ n/a; 3′ n/a
Resource information
  A portion of this plasmid was derived from a plasmid made by: Ronald DePinho
Terms and licenses: Academic/Nonprofit Terms; Industry Terms: Not Available to Industry
How to cite: pKO2.1 was a gift from Robert Benezra (Addgene plasmid # 22674 ; http://n2t.net/addgene:22674 ; RRID:Addgene_22674)
