>Addgene plasmid #22674 | pKO2.1 | addgene partial sequence | sequence record 28531 | 22674 with Amp-R
GTTCTTCGGGGCGAAAACTCTCAAGGATCTTACCGCTGTTGAGATCCAGTTCGATGTAACCCACTCGTGC
ACCCAACTGATCTTCAGCATCTTTTACTTTCACCAGCGTTTCTGGGTGAGCAAAAACAGGAAGGCAAAAT
GCCGCAAAAAAGGGAATAAGGGCGACACGGAAATGTTGAATACTCATACTCTTCCTTTTTCAATATTATT
GAAGCATTTATCAGGGTTATTGTCTCGTGAGCGGATACATATTTGAATGTATTTAGAAAAATAAACAAAT
AGGGGTTCCGCGCACATTTCCCCGAAAAGTGCCACCTGACGTCAAACAGCTATGACCATGGCGGCCGCGT
CGAGCTAGAAGATCTCCTAGAGGTACCCTAGAGAATTCCTAGAGTTAACACTGGCCGTCGTTTTACCGGT
CCGCTCTAGAACTACGATCCAGACATGATAAGATACATTGATGAGTTTGGACAAACCACAACTAGAATGC
AGTGAAAAAAATGCTTTATTTGTGAAATTTGTGATGCTATTGCTTTATTTGTAACCATTATAAGCTGCAA
TAAACAAGTTAGATCCTAGTGGATCTGCATTCCACCACTGCTCCCATTCATCAGTTCCATAGGTTGGAAT
CTAAAATACACAAACAATTAGAATCAGTAGTTTAACACATTATACACTTAAAAATTTTATATTTACCTTA
GAGCTTTAAATCTCTGTAGGTAGTTTGTCCAAT
